>Addgene plasmid #141136 | Mammalian expression: Z-lock cofilin dark state mutant | addgene full sequence | sequence record 319424 | Addgene NGS Result
CGTTACATAACTTACGGTAAATGGCCCGCCTGGCTGACCGCCCAACGACCCCCGCCCATTGACGTCAATA
ATGACGTATGTTCCCATAGTAACGCCAATAGGGACTTTCCATTGACGTCAATGGGTGGAGTATTTACGGT
AAACTGCCCACTTGGCAGTACATCAAGTGTATCATATGCCAAGTACGCCCCCTATTGACGTCAATGACGG
TAAATGGCCCGCCTGGCATTATGCCCAGTACATGACCTTATGGGACTTTCCTACTTGGCAGTACATCTAC
GTATTAGTCATCGCTATTACCATGGTGATGCGGTTTTGGCAGTACATCAATGGGCGTGGATAGCGGTTTG
ACTCACGGGGATTTCCAAGTCTCCACCCCATTGACGTCAATGGGAGTTTGTTTTGGCACCAAAATCAACG
GGACTTTCCAAAATGTCGTAACAACTCCGCCCCATTGACGCAAATGGGCGGTAGGCGTGTACGGTGGGAG
GTCTATATAAGCAGAGCTGGTTTAGTGAACCGTCAGATCCGCTAGCGCTACCGGACTCAGATCTCGAGCC
ACCATGGTGAGCAAGGGCGAGGAGGATAACATGGCCATCATCAAGGAGTTCATGCGCTTCAAGGTGCACA
TGGAGGGCTCCGTGAACGGCCACGAGTTCGAGATCGAGGGCGAGGGCGAGGGCCGCCCCTACGAGGGCAC
CCAGACCGCCAAGCTGAAGGTGACCAAGGGTGGCCCCCTGCCCTTCGCCTGGGACATCCTGTCCCCTCAG
TTCATGTACGGCTCCAAGGCCTACGTGAAGCACCCCGCCGACATCCCCGACTACTTGAAGCTGTCCTTCC
CCGAGGGCTTCAAGTGGGAGCGCGTGATGAACTTCGAGGACGGCGGCGTGGTGACCGTGACCCAGGACTC
CTCCCTGCAGGACGGCGAGTTCATCTACAAGGTGAAGCTGCGCGGCACCAACTTCCCCTCCGACGGCCCC
GTAATGCAGAAGAAGACCATGGGCTGGGAGGCCTCCTCCGAGCGGATGTACCCCGAGGACGGCGCCCTGA
AGGGCGAGATCAAGCAGAGGCTGAAGCTGAAGGACGGCGGCCACTACGACGCTGAGGTCAAGACCACCTA
CAAGGCCAAGAAGCCCGTGCAGCTGCCCGGCGCCTACAACGTCAACATCAAGTTGGACATCACCTCCCAC
AACGAGGACTACACCATCGTGGAACAGTACGAACGCGCCGAGGGCCGCCACTCCACCGGCGGCATGGACG
AGCTGTACAAGGGAAGCGGTAGTGGAGTGGATAACAAATTCAATAAAGAAATGTTGAGTGCCCGTGTGGA
AATCTATGGTCTGCCAAACCTGAATTGGGGTCAGAGGTTTGCCTTCTTCAGTAGCCTGACGGATGATCCA
TCTCAGAGCGCCAATCTGCTGGCCGAAGCCAAAAAACTGAACGATGCCCAGGCCCCAAAAGGTTCTGGAG
GCGGAATGGCCTCTGGTGTGGCTGTCTCTGATGGAGTCATCAAGGTGTTCAATGACATGAAAGTTCGCAA
GTCTTCAACGCCAGAAGAAGTGAAGAAACGCAAGAAGGCAGTGCTCTTTTGCCTGAGTGAGGACAAGAAG
AACATCATCCTGGAGGAGGGCAAGGAGATTCTGGTAGGAGATGTGGGGCAGACTGTGGACGACCCCTACA
CCACTTTTGTCAAGATGCTGCCAGACAAGGACTGCCGCTATGCTCTCTATGACGCAACCTATGAGACCAA
GGAGAGCAAGAAGGAGGACCTGGTATTCATTTTCTGGGCCCCCGAGAGTGCACCCCTTAAGAGCAAAATG
ATCTATGCCAGCTCCAAGGATGCCATCAAGAAGAAACTGACAGGAATCAAGCACGAATTACAAGCTAACT
GCTACGAGGAGGTCAAGGACCGCTGCACCCTGGCAGAGAAACTAGGTGGCAGCGCCGTCATTTCCCTGGA
GGGCAAGCCTTTGGGCGGTAGCGGAGGGAGCGGCGGTGCTACTACACTTGAACGTATTGAGAAGAACTTT
GTCATTACTGACCCAAGATTGCCAGATAATCCCATTATATTCGCGTCCGATAGTTTCTTGCAGTTGACAG
AATATAGCCGTGAAGAAATTTTGGGAAGAAACGCCAGGTTTCTACAAGGTCCTGAAACTGATCGCGCGAC
AGTGAGAAAAATTAGAGATGCCATAGATAACCAAACAGAGGTCACTGTTCAGCTGATTAATTATACAAAG
AGTGGTAAAAAGTTCTGGAACCTCTTTCACTTGCAGCCTATGCGAGATCAGAAGGGAGATGTCCAGTACT
TTATTGGGGTTCAGAAGGATGGAACTGAGCATGTCCGAGATGCTGCCGAGAGAGAGGCAGTCATGGAGAT
TAAGAAAACTGCAGAAGAAATTGATGAGGCGGCAAAAGAACTTTAAGCGGCCGCGACTCTAGATCATAAT
CAGCCATACCACATTTGTAGAGGTTTTACTTGCTTTAAAAAACCTCCCACACCTCCCCCTGAACCTGAAA
CATAAAATGAATGCAATTGTTGTTGTTAACTTGTTTATTGCAGCTTATAATGGTTACAAATAAAGCAATA
GCATCACAAATTTCACAAATAAAGCATTTTTTTCACTGCATTCTAGTTGTGGTTTGTCCAAACTCATCAA
TGTATCTTAAGGCGTAAATTGTAAGCGTTAATATTTTGTTAAAATTCGCGTTAAATTTTTGTTAAATCAG
CTCATTTTTTAACCAATAGGCCGAAATCGGCAAAATCCCTTATAAATCAAAAGAATAGACCGAGATAGGG
T
[37 nt withheld, positions 2802-2838]
AAAGAACGTGGACTCCAACGTCAAAGG
[49 nt withheld, positions 2866-2914]
T
[91 nt withheld, positions 2916-3006]
G
[124 nt withheld, positions 3008-3131]
CAGGTGGCACTTTTCGGGGAAATGTGCGCGGAACCCCTATTTGTTTATTTTTCTAAATACATTCAAATAT
GTATCCGCTCATGAGACAATAACCCTGATAAATGCTTCAATAATATTGAAAAAGGAAGAGTCCTGAGGCG
GAAAGAACCAGCTGTGGAATGTGTGTCAGTTAGGGTGTGGAAAGTCCCCAGGCTCCCCAGCAGGCAGAAG
TATGCAAAGCATGCATCTCAATTAGTCAGCAACCAGGTGTGGAAAGTCCCCAGGCTCCCCAGCAGGCAGA
AGTATGCAAAGCATGCATCTCAATTAGTCAGCAACCATAGTCCCGCCCCTAACTCCGCCCATCCCGCCCC
TAACTCCGCCCAGTTCCGCCCATTCTCCGCCCCATGGCTGACTAATTTTTTTTATTTATGCAGAGGCCGA
GGCCGCCTCGGCCTCTGAGCTATTCCAGAAGTAGTGAGGAGGCTTTTTTGGAGGCCTAGGCTTTTGCAAA
GATCGATCAAGAGACAGGATGAGGATCGTTTCGCATGATTGAACAAGATGGATTGCACGCAGGTTCTCCG
GCCGCTTGGGTGGAGAGGCTATTCGGCTATGACTGGGCACAACAGACAATCGGCTGCTCTGATGCCGCCG
TGTTCCGGCTGTCAGCGCAGGGGCGCCCGGTTCTTTTTGTCAAGACCGACCTGTCCGGTGCCCTGAATGA
ACTGCAAGACGAGGCAGCGCGGCTATCGTGGCTGGCCACGACGGGCGTTCCTTGCGCAGCTGTGCTCGAC
GTTGTCACTGAAGCGGGAAGGGACTGGCTGCTATTGGGCGAAGTGCCGGGGCAGGATCTCCTGTCATCTC
ACCTTGCTCCTGCCGAGAAAGTATCCATCATGGCTGATGCAATGCGGCGGCTGCATACGCTTGATCCGGC
TACCTGCCCATTCGACCACCAAGCGAAACATCGCATCGAGCGAGCACGTACTCGGATGGAAGCCGGTCTT
GTCGATCAGGATGATCTGGACGAAGAGCATCAGGGGCTCGCGCCAGCCGAACTGTTCGCCAGGCTCAAGG
CGAGCATGCCCGACGGCGAGGATCTCGTCGTGACCCATGGCGATGCCTGCTTGCCGAATATCATGGTGGA
AAATGGCCGCTTTTCTGGATTCATCGACTGTGGCCGGCTGGGTGTGGCGGACCGCTATCAGGACATAGCG
TTGGCTACCCGTGATATTGCTGAAGAGCTTGGCGGCGAATGGGCTGACCGCTTCCTCGTGCTTTACGGTA
TCGCCGCTCCCGATTCGCAGCGCATCGCCTTCTATCGCCTTCTTGACGAGTTCTTCTGAGCGGGACTCTG
GGGTTCGAAATGACCGACCAAGCGACGCCCAACCTGCCATCACGAGATTTCGATTCCACCGCCGCCTTCT
ATGAAAGGTTGGGCTTCGGAATCGTTTTCCGGGACGCCGGCTGGATGATCCTCCAGCGCGGGGATCTCAT
GCTGGAGTTCTTCGCCCACCCTAGGGGGAGGCTAACTGAAACACGGAAGGAGACAATACCGGAAGGAACC
CGCGCTATGACGGCAATAAAAAGACAGAATAAAACGCACGGTGTTGGGTCGTTTGTTCATAAACGCGGGG
TTCGGTCCCAGGGCTGGCACTCTGTCGATACCCCACCGAGACCCCATTGGGGCCAATACGCCCGCGTTTC
TTCCTTTTCCCCACCCCACCCCCCAAGTTCGGGTGAAGGCCCAGGGCTCGCAGCCAACGTCGGGGCGGCA
GGCCCTGCCATAGCCTCAGGTTACTCATATATACTTTAGATTGATTTAAAACTTCATTTTTAATTTAAAA
GGATCTAGGTGAAGATCCTTTTTGATAATCTCATGACCAAAATCCCTTAACGTGAGTTTTCGTTCCACTG
AGCGTCAGACCCCGTAGAAAAGATCAAAGGATCTTCTTGAGATCCTTTTTTTCTGCGCGTAATCTGCTGC
TTGCAAACAAAAAAACCACCGCTACCAGCGGTGGTTTGTTTGCCGGATCAAGAGCTACCAACTCTTTTTC
CGAAGGTAACTGGCTTCAGCAGAGCGCAGATACCAAATACTGTTCTTCTAGTGTAGCCGTAGTTAGGCCA
CCACTTCAAGAACTCTGTAGCACCGCCTACATACCTCGCTCTGCTAATCCTGTTACCAGTGGCTGCTGCC
AGTGGCGATAAGTCGTGTCTTACCGGGTTGGACTCAAGACGATAGTTACCGGATAAGGCGCAGCGGTCGG
GCTGAACGGGGGGTTCGTGCACACAGCCCAGCTTGGAGCGAACGACCTACACCGAACTGAGATACCTACA
GCGTGAGCTATGAGAAAGCGCCACGCTTCCCGAAGGGAGAAAGGCGGACAGGTATCCGGTAAGCGGCAGG
GTCGGAACAGGAGAGCGCACGAGGGAGCTTCCAGGGGGAAACGCCTGGTATCTTTATAGTCCTGTCGGGT
TTCGCCACCTCTGACTTGAGCGTCGATTTTTGTGATGCTCGTCAGGGGGGCGGAGCCTATGGAAAAACGC
CAGCAACGCGGCCTTTTTACGGTTCCTGGCCTTTTGCTGGCCTTTTGCTCACATGTTCTTTCCTGCGTTA
TCCCCTGATTCTGTGGATAACCGTATTACCGCCATGCATTAGTTATTAATAGTAATCAATTACGGGGTCA
TTAGTTCATAGCCCATATATGGAGTTCCG
Features (pLannotate 1.2.2; 18 found; start..end, strand, type, name):
      1..304     +  enhancer       CMV enhancer: human cytomegalovirus immediate early enhancer
    305..508     +  promoter       CMV promoter: human cytomegalovirus (CMV) immediate early promoter
    531..559     +  misc_feature   MCS (fragment): multiple cloning site
    564..1271    +  CDS            mCherry: mCherry is a basic (constitutively fluorescent) red fluorescent protein published in 2004, derived from Discosoma sp.. It is reported to be a very rapidly-maturing monomer with low acid sensitivity.
   1290..1460    +  CDS            spa (fragment): SPA_STAAE - Experimental evidence at protein level: Swiss-Prot protein existence level 1. Plays a role in the inhibition of the host innate and adaptive immune responses. Possesses five immunoglobulin-binding domains that capture both the fragment crystallizable region (Fc region) and the Fab region (part of Ig that identifies antigen) of immunoglobulins (By similarity). In turn, Staphylococcus aureus is protected from phagocytic killing via inhibition of Ig Fc region. In addition, the host elicited B-cell response is prevented due to a decrease of antibody-secreting cell proliferation that en
   1476..1973    +  CDS            Cfl1: COF1_RAT - Experimental evidence at protein level: Swiss-Prot protein existence level 1. Binds to F-actin and exhibits pH-sensitive F-actin depolymerizing activity (By similarity). Important for normal progress through mitosis and normal cytokinesis (By similarity). In conjunction with the subcortical maternal complex (SCMC), plays an essential role for zygotes to progress beyond the first embryonic cell divisions via regulation of actin dynamics (By similarity). Required for the centralization of the mitotic spindle and symmetric division of zygotes (By similarity). Plays a role in the regula
   2016..2345    +  CDS            SH3: SH3 is a basic (constitutively fluorescent) cyan fluorescent protein published in 2019, derived from Arabidopsis thaliana. It requires the cofactor flavin for fluorescence.
   2442..2525    +  CDS            large T antigen (fragment): large T antigen from SV40 (simian virus 40)
   2548..2669    +  polyA_signal   SV40 poly(A) signal: SV40 polyadenylation signal
   2703..3131    -  rep_origin     f1 ori (sequence partly withheld): f1 bacteriophage origin of replication; arrow indicates direction of (+) strand synthesis
   3158..3262    +  promoter       AmpR promoter: bla
   3264..3621    +  promoter       SV40 promoter: SV40 enhancer and early promoter
   3656..4450    +  CDS            NeoR/KanR: aminoglycoside phosphotransferase from Tn5; aph(3')-II (or nptII); confers resistance to neomycin, kanamycin, and G418 (Geneticin®)
   4471..4623    +  CDS            ble (fragment): BLE_KLEPN - Experimental evidence at protein level: Swiss-Prot protein existence level 1. Binding protein with a strong affinity to the bleomycin family of antibiotics. Binds to CL990; an antimitotic-antibiotic compound. From Klebsiella pneumoniae.
   4682..4729    +  polyA_signal   HSV TK poly(A) signal: herpes simplex virus thymidine kinase polyadenylation signal (Cole and Stacy, 1985)
   4820..4836    -  polyA_signal   bGH poly(A) signal (fragment): bovine growth hormone polyadenylation signal
   5058..5646    +  rep_origin     ori: high-copy-number ColE1/pMB1/pBR322/pUC origin of replication
   5761..5820    +  enhancer       CMV enhancer (fragment): human cytomegalovirus immediate early enhancer
