[The description below was written by a language model from this plasmid's Addgene catalogue record and pLannotate feature annotations shown in this document.]
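Description:
Mammalian expression: Z-lock cofilin dark state mutant is a 5,820 nt mammalian expression plasmid built on a pEGFP-type backbone. It replicates in E. coli at high copy from a ColE1/pUC origin and also carries an f1 origin. Selection relies on a single Tn5 aminoglycoside phosphotransferase (NeoR/KanR) gene placed behind tandem bacterial (bla) and SV40 early promoters and followed by an HSV TK polyadenylation signal. This gene gives kanamycin resistance in bacteria and can give G418 resistance in transfected mammalian cells.

The payload is one open reading frame driven by the CMV immediate early enhancer and promoter and terminated by the SV40 poly(A) signal. The feature table shows mCherry at the N-terminus in place of EGFP. Next comes a short segment annotated as a fragment of staphylococcal protein A, which corresponds to the listed Zdk2 insert, an engineered protein A Z-domain derivative. It is followed by rat cofilin-1 (Cfl1) and then a flavin-binding plant-derived domain. The annotation tool labelled this last domain as a cyan fluorescent protein, but it matches the LOV2 component named in the record.

In the Z-lock design, Zdk and LOV2 flank the target protein and bind each other in the dark, which cages cofilin's active surface. Blue light releases the interaction and frees cofilin to act on F-actin. This version is described as a dark state mutant, so it presumably stays in the locked conformation regardless of illumination. The record does not state the specific mutation. It serves as a light-insensitive control alongside the photoactivatable cofilin analog in live-cell studies, with mCherry allowing expression and localization to be visualized.
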