Addgene plasmid #141136: Mammalian expression: Z-lock cofilin dark state mutant
Purpose: a control for optogenetic cofilin analog
Depositing lab: Klaus Hahn. Publication: Optogenetic control of cofilin and alphaTAT in living cells using Z-lock. Stone OJ, Pankow N, Liu B, Sharma VP, Eddy RJ, Wang H, Putz AT, Teets FD, Kuhlman B, Condeelis JS, Hahn KM. Nat Chem Biol. 2019 Dec;15(12):1183-1190. doi: 10.1038/s41589-019-0405-4. Epub 2019 Nov 18. PubMed 31740825.
Backbone
  Vector backbone: pEGFP
  Vector type: Mammalian Expression
Growth in bacteria
  Bacterial resistance: Kanamycin, 50 μg/mL
  Growth temperature: 37°C
  Growth strain: DH5alpha
  Copy number: High Copy
Gene/Insert
  Gene/Insert name: Zdk2, Cofilin, LOV2
  Species: R. norvegicus (rat)
  Cloning method: Gibson Cloning
  Sequencing primers: 5′ universal cmv forward; 3′ universal SV40 poly(A) reverse
Terms and licenses: Academic/Nonprofit Terms; Industry Terms: Not Available to Industry
How to cite: Mammalian expression: Z-lock cofilin dark state mutant was a gift from Klaus Hahn (Addgene plasmid # 141136 ; http://n2t.net/addgene:141136 ; RRID:Addgene_141136)
